Addgene plasmid #56060: mKate-H3-23
Purpose: Localization: Nucleus/Histones, Excitation: 588, Emission: 635
Depositing lab: Michael Davidson. Depositing organization: Florida State University, Tallahassee.
Backbone
  Vector backbone: mKate
  Backbone size w/o insert (bp): 4750
  Vector type: Mammalian Expression
  Selectable markers: Neomycin (select with G418)
Growth in bacteria
  Bacterial resistance: Kanamycin, 50 μg/mL
  Growth temperature: 37°C
  Growth strain: DH5alpha
  Copy number: High Copy
Gene/Insert
  Gene/Insert name: H3 (alt names: Human Histone H3; NM_003537.3)
  Species: H. sapiens (human)
  Entrez Gene: H3C2 (a.k.a. H3/l, H3C1, H3C10, H3C11, H3C12, H3C3, H3C4, H3C6, H3C7, H3C8, H3FL, HIST1H3B)
  Promoter: CMV
  Tag / fusion protein: mKate
  Cloning method: Unknown
  Sequencing primers: 5′ CMV-F; 3′ SV40pA-R
Terms and licenses: Academic/Nonprofit Terms; Industry Terms
Depositor comments: . Excitation = 588; Emission = 635
How to cite: mKate-H3-23 was a gift from Michael Davidson (Addgene plasmid # 56060 ; http://n2t.net/addgene:56060 ; RRID:Addgene_56060)
