[The description below was written by a language model from this plasmid's Addgene catalogue record.]
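Description:
mKate-H3-23 is a mammalian expression plasmid that produces human histone H3 (H3C2, also known as HIST1H3B) fused to the far-red fluorescent protein mKate. It is built on an mKate vector backbone of about 4.75 kb (excluding the insert). It is maintained as a high-copy plasmid in E. coli under kanamycin selection, and it carries a neomycin resistance marker so that transfected mammalian cells can be selected with G418. This allows stable cell lines to be made as well as transient expression. The record does not name the origin of replication or describe how the resistance cassettes are arranged, and no feature table is provided.

Expression of the fusion is driven by the CMV promoter, a strong constitutive promoter in most mammalian cell types. The listed 3′ sequencing primer suggests an SV40 polyadenylation signal downstream of the coding region. The record gives mKate as the tag but does not state whether it sits at the N- or C-terminus of H3, and it does not explain the "23" in the name or describe any linker between the two proteins. The cloning method is recorded as unknown.

The stated purpose is localization to the nucleus and histones. Because histone H3 is a core nucleosome component, the fusion is expected to incorporate into chromatin and label it. With excitation at 588 nm and emission at 635 nm, the construct serves as a far-red marker for nuclei and chromatin in fluorescence microscopy, including live-cell imaging of chromosomes through the cell cycle. Its far-red emission also allows it to be combined with green or yellow fluorescent reporters in multicolour experiments.
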