>Addgene plasmid #56060 | mKate-H3-23 | depositor partial sequence | sequence record 86969 | insert sequence
GTGACGTCAGATCCGCTAGCCGCCACC
[408 nt withheld, positions 28-435]
GATCTCGAGCTCAAGCTTCGAATTCTGCAGTCGACGGTACCGCGGGCCCGGGATCCACCGGTCGCCACCA
TGGTGTCTAAGGGCGAAGAGCTGATTAAGGAGAACATGCACATGAAGCTGTACATGGAGGGCACCGTGAA
CAACCACCACTTCAAGTGCACATCCGAGGGCGAAGGCAAGCCCTACGAGGGCACCCAGACCATGAGAATC
AAGGTGGTCGAGGGCGGCCCTCTCCCCTTCGCCTTCGACATCCTGGCTACCAGCTTCATGTACGGCAGCA
AAACCTTCATCAACCACACCCAGGGCATCCCCGACTTCTTTAAGCAGTCCTTCCCTGAGGGCTTCACATG
GGAGAGAGTCACCACATACGAAGACGGGGGCGTGCTGACCGCTACCCAGGACACCAGCCTCCAGGACGGC
TGCCTCATCTACAACGTCAAGATCAGAGGGGTGAACTTCCCATCCAACGGCCCTGTGATGCAGAAGAAAA
CACTCGGCTGGGAGGCCTCCACCGAGATGCTGTACCCCGCTGACGGCGGCCTGGAAGGCAGAAGCGACAT
GGCCCTGAAGCTCGTGGGCGGGGGCCACCTGATCTGCAACTTGAAGACCACATACAGATCCAAGAAACCC
GCTAAGAACCTCAAGATGCCCGGCGTCTACTATGTGGACAGAAGACTGGAAAGAATCAAGGAGGCCGACA
AAGAGACCTACGTCGAGCAGCACGAGGTGGCTGTGGCCAGATACTGCGACCTCCCTAGCAAACTGGGGCA
CAAACTTAATTGAGCGGCCGCGACTCTAGATCATAATCAGCCATACCACATG
