>Addgene plasmid #56060 | mKate-H3-23 | addgene partial sequence | sequence record 127404 | CMV-F 5'-CGCAAATGGGCGGTAGGCGTG-3'
AGCAGAGCTGGTTTAGTGAACCGTCAGATCCGCTAGCCGCCACC
[408 nt withheld, positions 45-452]
GATCTCGAGCTCAAGCTTCGAATTCTGCAGTCGACGGTACCGCGGGCCCGGGATCCACCGGTCGCCACCA
TGGTGTCTAAGGGCGAAGAGCTGATTAAGGAGAACATGCACATGAAGCTGTACATGGAGGGCACCGTGAA
CAACCACCACTTCAAGTGCACATCCGAGGGCGAAGGCAAGCCCTACGAGGGCACCCAGACCATGAGAATC
AAGGTGGTCGAGGGCGGCCCTCTCCCCTTCGCCTTCGACATCCTGGCTACCAGCTTCATGTACGGCAGCA
AAACCTTCATCAACCACACCCAGGGCATCCCCGACTTCTTTAAGCAGTCCTTCCCTGAGGGCTTCACATG
GG
